>Addgene plasmid #37697 | pUASp YFP Rab6 DN | addgene partial sequence | sequence record 55718 | EGFP-C 5'-CATGGTCCTGCTGGAGTTCGTG-3'
TCAGATCTCGAGCTCAAGCTTCGAATTCTGCAGTCGACGGTACCGCGGGCCCGGGATCATCAACAAGTTT
GTACAAAAAAGCAGGCTTAATGTCATCCGGAGATTTTGGCAATCCGCTGCGGAAGTTCAAGCTCGTCTTC
CTCGGCGAGCAGAGTGTGGGCAAGAACTCGCTGATTACACGATTCATGTACGACAGCTTCGACAACACGT
ACCAGGCGACGATCGGGATTGATTTCCTATCGAAGACCATGTACCTGGAGGATCGCACTGTGCGCCTGCA
GCTGTGGGATACGGCGGGACAGGAGCGATTCCGCTCGCTGATACCCTCGTACATACGCGACTCCACGGTG
GCAGTGGTCGTTTACGATATCACCAACACCAACTCGTTCCACCAGACCTCCAAGTGGATCGATGACGTGC
GCACGGAGCGGGGTAGCGACGTCATCATCATGCTGGTGGGCAACAAGACGGATCTCTCCGACAAGCGTCA
GGTGTCCACCGAGGAGGGTGAGCGCAAGGCGAAGGAGCTTAACGTGATGTTCATCGAGACAAGCGCCAAG
GCCGGCTACAATGTGAAGCAATTGTTCCGACGGGTGGCCGCGGCACTGCCCGGCATGGATTCCACGGAGA
ACAAGCCCTCCGAGGACATGCAGGAGGTTGTGCTAAAGGACTCACCCAACGAGACAAAGGATCCCGAGGG
CGGCTGCGCCTGCTAGAACCCAGCTTTCTTGTACAAAGTGGTTGATGATCCTCTAGAGTCGACCTCGAAC
GTTAACGTTAACGTAACGTTAACTCGAGGAGCTTGATAACATTATACCTAAACCCATGGTCAAGAGTAAA
CATTTCTGCCTTTGAAGTTGAGAACACAATTAAGCATCCCCTG
