[The description below was written by a language model from this plasmid's Addgene catalogue record.]
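Description:
pUASp YFP Rab6 DN is a Drosophila expression plasmid built on the pUASp backbone (about 9.9 kb without the insert), a vector designed for GAL4-responsive transgene expression in flies. It is propagated in E. coli under ampicillin selection; the copy number is not recorded, and no feature table is available, so the origin of replication and any fly transformation marker or transposon elements in the backbone are not stated in the record.

The payload is the Drosophila melanogaster Rab6 coding sequence (CG6601) carrying a T26N substitution, annotated as a dominant-negative form. Mutations of this type in Rab GTPases generally favour the GDP-bound or nucleotide-free inactive state, and are thought to interfere with the endogenous protein by sequestering its activating exchange factors. The insert was introduced by Gateway recombination downstream of a YFP tag supplied by the backbone, yielding an N-terminal YFP–Rab6 fusion. N-terminal tagging leaves free the C-terminus, which in Rab proteins is typically lipid-modified for membrane attachment. Expression is listed as GAL4-driven, meaning transcription depends on upstream activating sequences bound by the yeast GAL4 activator. The transgene therefore stays silent until combined with a GAL4 driver line, which sets the tissue and timing of expression.

The construct belongs to a systematic collection of tagged Drosophila Rab variants. It is suited to generating transgenic flies in which Rab6 function can be disrupted in chosen cell types while the fluorescent fusion reports the localisation of the mutant protein, for example in studies of membrane trafficking.
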