Addgene plasmid #37697: pUASp YFP Rab6 DN
Depositing lab: Matthew Scott. Depositing organization: Stanford University. Publication: Thirty-one flavors of Drosophila rab proteins. Zhang J, Schulze KL, Hiesinger PR, Suyama K, Wang S, Fish M, Acar M, Hoskins RA, Bellen HJ, Scott MP. Genetics. 2007 Jun;176(2):1307-22. Epub 2007 Apr 3. 10.1534/genetics.106.066761 PubMed 17409086.
Backbone
  Vector backbone: pUASp
  Backbone size w/o insert (bp): 9939
  Vector type: Insect Expression ; Drosophila
Growth in bacteria
  Bacterial resistance: Ampicillin, 100 μg/mL
  Growth temperature: 37°C
  Growth strain: Top10
  Copy number: Unknown
Gene/Insert
  Gene/Insert name: Rab6
  Species: D. melanogaster (fly)
  Mutation: T26N (dominant negative)
  Entrez Gene: Rab6 (a.k.a. Dmel_CG6601, 136/6, AAF53168, CG6601, DRab6, Dm Rab6, DmRab6, Dmel\CG6601, Drab6, O18334, dRab6, drab6, l(2)08323, rab6, wrt)
  Promoter: GAL4
  Tag / fusion protein: YFP (N terminal on backbone)
  Cloning method: Gateway Cloning
  Sequencing primers: 5′ EGFP-C; 3′ pUASp-3 (5'-AGGTTTAACCAGGGGATGCT-3')
Terms and licenses: Academic/Nonprofit Terms; Industry Terms: Not Available to Industry
How to cite: pUASp YFP Rab6 DN was a gift from Matthew Scott (Addgene plasmid # 37697 ; http://n2t.net/addgene:37697 ; RRID:Addgene_37697)
